>Addgene plasmid #175957 | HisMS2_VLP_SC2 | addgene full sequence | sequence record 347830 | Addgene NGS Result
TGGCTATCGCTGTAGGTAGCCGGAATTCCATTCCTAGGAGGTTTGACCTGTGCGAGCTTTTAGTACCCTT
GATAGGGAGAACGAAACCTTCGTCCCCTCCGTTCGCGTTTACGCGGACGGTGAGACTGAAGATAACTCAT
TCTCTTTAAAATATCGTTCGAACTGGACTCCCGGTCGTTTTAACTCGACTGGGGCCAAAACGAAACAGTG
GCACTACCCCTCTCCGTATTCACGGGGGGCGTTAAGTGTCACATCGATAGATCAAGGTGCCTACAAGCGA
AGTGGGTCATCGTGGGGTCGCCCGTACGAGGAGAAAGCCGGTTTCGGCTTCTCCCTCGACGCACGCTCCT
GCTACAGCCTCTTCCCTGTAAGCCAAAACTTGACTTACATCGAAGTGCCGCAGAACGTTGCGAACCGGGC
GTCGACCGAAGTCCTGCAAAAGGTCACCCAGGGTAATTTTAACCTTGGTGTTGCTTTAGCAGAGGCCAGG
TCGACAGCCTCACAACTCGCGACGCAAACCATTGCGCTCGTGAAGGCGTACACTGCCGCTCGTCGCGGTA
ATTGGCGCCAGGCGCTCCGCTACCTTGCCCTAAACGAAGATCGAAAGTTTCGATCAAAACACGTGGCCGG
CAGATGGTTGGAGTTGCAGTTCGGTTGGTTACCACTAATGAGTGATATCCAGGGTGCATATGAGATGCTT
ACGAAGGTTCACCTTCAAGAGTTTCTTCCTATGAGAGCCGTACGTCAGGTCGGTACTAACATCAAGTTAG
ATGGCCGTCTGTCGTATCCAGCTGCAAACTTCCAGACAACGTGCAACATATCGCGACGTATCGTGATATG
GTTTTACATAAACGATGCACGTTTGGCATGGTTGTCGTCCCTAGGTATCTTGAACCCACTAGGTATAGTG
TGGGAAAAGGTGCCTTTCTCATTCGTTGTCGACTGGCTCCTACCTGTAGGTAACATGCTCGAGGGCCTTA
CGGCCCCCGTGGGATGCTCCTACATGTCAGGAACAGTTACTGACGTAATAACGGGTGAGTCCATCATAAG
CGTTGACGCTCCCTACGGGTGGACTGTGGAGAGACAGGGCACTGCTAAGGCCCAAATCTCAGCCATGCAT
CGAGGGGTACAATCCGTATGGCCAACAACTGGCGCGTACGTAAAGTCTCCTTTCTCGATGGTCCATACCT
TAGATGCGTTAGCATTAATCAGGCAACGGCTCTCTAGATAGAGCCCTCAACCGGAGTTTGAAGCATGGCT
TCTAACTTTACTCAGTTCGTTCTCGTCGACAATGGCGGAACTGGCGACGTGACTGTCGCCCCAAGCAACT
TCGCTAACGGGGTCGCTGAATGGATCAGCTCTAACTCGCGTTCACAGGCTTACAAAGTAACCTGTAGCGT
TCGTCAGAGCTCTGCGCAGAATCGCAAATACACCATCAAAGTCGAGGTGCCTAAAGTGGCAACCCAGACT
GTTGGTGGTGTAGAGCTTCCTGTAGCCGCATGGCGTTCGTACTTAAATATGGAACTAACCATTCCAATTT
TCGCTACGAATTCCGACTGCGAGCTTATTGTTAAGGCAATGCAAGGTCTTCTAAAAGATGGAAACCCGAT
TCCCTCAGCAATCGCAGCAAACTCCGGCATCTACGCTAACTTTACTCAGTTCGTTCTCGTCGACAATGGC
GGTACCCATCACCATCACCATCACGGTACCGGCGACGTGACTGTCGCCCCAAGCAACTTCGCTAACGGGG
TCGCTGAATGGATCAGCTCTAACTCGCGTTCACAGGCTTACAAAGTAACCTGTAGCGTTCGTCAGAGCTC
TGCGCAGAATCGCAAATACACCATCAAAGTCGAGGTGCCTAAAGTGGCAACCCAGACTGTTGGTGGTGTA
GAGCTTCCTGTAGCCGCATGGCGTTCGTACTTAAATATGGAACTAACCATTCCAATTTTCGCTACGAATT
CCGACTGCGAGCTTATTGTTAAGGCAATGCAAGGTCTTCTAAAAGATGGAAACCCGATTCCCTCAGCAAT
CGCAGCAAACTCCGGCATCTACTAATAGACGCCGGCCACCGCTGAGCAATAACTAGCATAACCCCTTGGG
GCCTCTAAACGGGTCTTGAGGGGTTTTTTGTCGAACAGAAAGTAATCGTATTGTACACGGCCGCATAATC
GAAATTAATACGACTCACTATAGGATGTCTGATAATGGACCCCAAAATCAGCGAAATGCACCCCGCATTA
CGTTTGGTGGACCCTCAGATTCAACTGGCAGTAACCAGAATGGAGAACGCAGTGGGGCGCGATCAAAACA
ACGTCGGCCCCAAGGTTTACCCAATAATACTGCGTCTTGGTTCACCGCTCTCACTCAACATGGCAAGGAA
GACCTTAAATTCCCTCGAGGACAAGGCGTTCCAATTAACACCAATAGCAGTCCAGATGACCAAATTGGCT
ACTACCGAAGAGCTACCAGACGAATTCGTGGTGGTGACGGTAAAATGAAAGATCTCAGTCCAAGATGGTA
TTTCTACTACCTAGGAACTGGGCCAGAAGCTGGACTTCCCTATGGTGCTAACAAAGACGGCATCATATGG
GTTGCAACTGAGGGAGCCTTGAATACACCAAAAGATCACATTGGCACCCGCAATCCTGCTAACAATGCTG
CAATCGTGCTACAACTTCCTCAAGGAACAACATTGCCAAAAGGCTTCTACGCAGAAGGGAGCAGAGGCGG
CAGTCAAGCCTCTTCTCGTTCCTCATCACGTAGTCGCAACAGTTCAAGAAATTCAACTCCAGGCAGCAGT
AGGGGAACTTCTCCTGCTAGAATGGCTGGCAATGGCGGTGATGCTGCTCTTGCTTTGCTGCTGCTTGACA
GATTGAACCAGCTTGAGAGCAAAATGTCTGGTAAAGGCCAACAACAACAAGGCCAAACTGTCACTAAGAA
ATCTGCTGCTGAGGCTTCTAAGAAGCCTCGGCAAAAACGTACTGCCACTAAAGCATACAATGTAACACAA
GCTTTCGGCAGACGTGGTCCAGAACAAACCCAAGGAAATTTTGGGGACCAGGAACTAATCAGACAAGGAA
CTGATTACAAACATTGGCCGCAAATTGCACAATTTGCCCCCAGCGCTTCAGCGTTCTTCGGAATGTCGCG
CATTGGCATGGAAGTCACACCTTCGGGAACGTGGTTGACCTACACAGGTGCCATCAAATTGGATGACAAA
GATCCAAATTTCAAAGATCAAGTCATTTTGCTGAATAAGCATATTGACGCATACAAAACATTCCCACCAA
CAGAGCCTAAAAAGGACAAAAAGAAGAAGGCTGATGAAACTCAAGCCTTACCGCAGAGACAGAAGAAACA
GCAAACTGTGACTCTTCTTCCTGCTGCAGATTTGGATGATTTCTCCAAACAATTGCAACAATCCATGAGC
AGTGCTGACTCAACTCAGGCCTAAACTCATGCAGACCACACAAGGCAGATGGGCTATATAAACGTTTTCG
CTTTTCCGTTTACGATATATAGTCTACTCTTGTGCAGAATGAATTCTCGTAACTACATAGCACAAGTAGA
TGTAGTTAACTTTAATCTCACATAGACATGAGGATCACCCATGTCCGCTGAGCAATAACTAGCATAACCC
CTTGGGGCCTCTAAACGGGTCTTGAGGGGTTTTTTGTAATTTCACTGCCCGCTTTCCAGTCGGGAAACCT
GTCGTGCCAGCTGCATTAACATGGTCATAGCTGTTTCCTTGCGTATTGGGCGCTCTCCGCTTCCTCGCTC
ACTGACTCGCTGCGCTCGGTCGTTCGGGTAAAGCCTGGGGTGCCTAATGAGCAAAAGGCCAGCAAAAGGC
CAGGAACCGTAAAAAGGCCGCGTTGCTGGCGTTTTTCCATAGGCTCCGCCCCCCTGACGAGCATCACAAA
AATCGACGCTCAAGTCAGAGGTGGCGAAACCCGACAGGACTATAAAGATACCAGGCGTTTCCCCCTGGAA
GCTCCCTCGTGCGCTCTCCTGTTCCGACCCTGCCGCTTACCGGATACCTGTCCGCCTTTCTCCCTTCGGG
AAGCGTGGCGCTTTCTCATAGCTCACGCTGTAGGTATCTCAGTTCGGTGTAGGTCGTTCGCTCCAAGCTG
GGCTGTGTGCACGAACCCCCCGTTCAGCCCGACCGCTGCGCCTTATCCGGTAACTATCGTCTTGAGTCCA
ACCCGGTAAGACACGACTTATCGCCACTGGCAGCAGCCACTGGTAACAGGATTAGCAGAGCGAGGTATGT
AGGCGCTACAGAGTTCTTGAAGTGGTGGCCTAACTACGGCTACACTAGAAGAACAGTATTTGGTATCTGC
GCTCTGCTGAAGCCAGTTACCTTCGGAAAAAGAGTTGGTAGCTCTTGATCCGGCAAACAAACCACCGCTG
GTAGCGGTGGTTTTTTTGTTTGCAAGCAGCAGATTACGCGCAGAAAAAAAGGATCTCAAGAAGATCCTTT
GATCTTTTCTACGGGGTCTGACGCTCAGTGGAACGAAAACTCACGTTAAGGGATTTTGGTCATGAGATTA
TCAAAAAGGATCTTCACCTAGATCCTTTTAAATTAAAAATGAAGTTTTAAATCAATCTAAAGTATATATG
AGTAAACTTGGTCTGACAGTTATTAGAAAAATTCATCCAGCAGACGATAAAACGCAATACGCTGGCTATC
CGGTGCCGCAATGCCATACAGCACCAGAAAACGATCCGCCCATTCGCCGCCCAGTTCTTCCGCAATATCA
CGGGTGGCCAGCGCAATATCCTGATAACGATCCGCCACGCCCAGACGGCCGCAATCAATAAAGCCGCTAA
AACGGCCATTTTCCACCATAATGTTCGGCAGGCACGCATCACCATGGGTCACCACCAGATCTTCGCCATC
CGGCATGCTCGCTTTCAGACGCGCAAACAGCTCTGCCGGTGCCAGGCCCTGATGTTCTTCATCCAGATCA
TCCTGATCCACCAGGCCCGCTTCCATACGGGTACGCGCACGTTCAATACGATGTTTCGCCTGATGATCAA
ACGGACAGGTCGCCGGGTCCAGGGTATGCAGACGACGCATGGCATCCGCCATAATGCTCACTTTTTCTGC
CGGCGCCAGATGGCTAGACAGCAGATCCTGACCCGGCACTTCGCCCAGCAGCAGCCAATCACGGCCCGCT
TCGGTCACCACATCCAGCACCGCCGCACACGGAACACCGGTGGTGGCCAGCCAGCTCAGACGCGCCGCTT
CATCCTGCAGCTCGTTCAGCGCACCGCTCAGATCGGTTTTCACAAACAGCACCGGACGACCCTGCGCGCT
CAGACGAAACACCGCCGCATCAGAGCAGCCAATGGTCTGCTGCGCCCAATCATAGCCAAACAGACGTTCC
ACCCACGCTGCCGGGCTACCCGCATGCAGGCCATCCTGTTCAATCATACTCTTCCTTTTTCAATATTATT
GAAGCATTTATCAGGGTTATTGTCTCATGAGCGGATACATATTTGAATGTATTTAGAAAAATAAACAAAT
AGGGGTTCCGCGCACATTTCCCCGAAAAGTGCCACCTAAATTGTAAGCGTTAATATTTTGTTAAAATTCG
CGTTAAATTTTTGTTAAATCAGCTCATTTTTTAACCAATAGGCCGAAATCGGCAAAATCCCTTATAAATC
AAAAGAATAGACCGAGATAGGGTTGAGTGGCCGCTACAGGGCGCTCCCATTCGCCATTCAGGCTGCGCAA
CTGTTGGGAAGGGCGTTTCGGTGCGGGCCTCTTCGCTATTACGCCAGCTGGCGAAAGGGGGATGTGCTGC
AAGGCGATTAAGTTGGGTAACGCCAGGGTTTTCCCAGTCACGACGTTGTAAAACGACGGCCAGTGAGGTA
ATACGACTCACTATAGGGGAATTGTGAGCGGATAACAATTCCCCTCTAGATTTACACTTTATGCTTCCGG
CTCGTATGTTTCTAGAGAATTCAAATAATTTTGTTTAACTTTAAGAAGGAGATTTAAAT
Features (pLannotate 1.2.2; 22 found; start..end, strand, type, name):
     53..1228    +  CDS            A: MATA_BPMS2 - Experimental evidence at protein level: Swiss-Prot protein existence level 1. The maturation protein is required for the typical attachment of the phage to the side of the bacterial pili (PubMed:23810697). Binds to sequences located toward each end of the genome, hence circularizing it (PubMed:26608810). The RNA genome-maturation protein A complex is released from the capsid upon host receptor binding (PubMed:23810697). Maturation protein A enters the cell along with the viral RNA (PubMed:4551992). From Escherichia phage MS2 (Bacteriophage MS2).
   1255..1644    +  CDS            CAPSD_BPMS2: Experimental evidence at protein level: Swiss-Prot protein existence level 1. Acts as a translational repressor of viral replicase synthesis late in infection. This latter function is the result of capsid protein interaction with an RNA hairpin which contains the replicase ribosome-binding site. From Escherichia phage MS2 (Bacteriophage MS2).
   1646..1682    +  CDS            MS2 (fragment): bacteriophage MS2 coat protein binds to a specific stem-loop structure in the viral RNA (Peabody, 1993)
   1687..1704    +  CDS            7xHis (fragment): 6xHis affinity tag
   1711..2055    +  CDS            MS2 (fragment): bacteriophage MS2 coat protein binds to a specific stem-loop structure in the viral RNA (Peabody, 1993)
   2083..2130    +  terminator     T7 terminator: transcription terminator for bacteriophage T7 RNA polymerase
   2176..2194    +  promoter       T7 promoter: promoter for bacteriophage T7 RNA polymerase
   2195..3451    +  CDS            N: NCAP_SARS2 - Experimental evidence at protein level: Swiss-Prot protein existence level 1. Packages the positive strand viral genome RNA into a helical ribonucleocapsid (RNP) and plays a fundamental role during virion assembly through its interactions with the viral genome and membrane protein M. Plays an important role in enhancing the efficiency of subgenomic viral RNA transcription as well as viral replication (By similarity). May modulate transforming growth factor-beta signaling by binding host smad3 (By similarity). From Severe acute respiratory syndrome coronavirus 2 (2019-nCoV) (SARS-C
   3523..3582    +  ncRNA          Corona pk3: Accession: RF00165 - Coronavirus 3' UTR pseudoknot
   3596..3614    +  misc_RNA       MS2 stem loop: stem loop that binds the bacteriophage MS2 coat protein
   3629..3676    +  terminator     T7 terminator: transcription terminator for bacteriophage T7 RNA polymerase
   3682..3729    -  CDS            lacI (fragment): lac repressor; lacI; The lac repressor binds to the lac operator to inhibit transcription in E. coli. This inhibition can be relieved by adding lactose or isopropyl-β-D-thiogalactopyranoside (IPTG).
   3766..3806    -  rep_origin     RSF ori (fragment): Plasmids containing the RSF 1030 origin of replication can be propagated in E. coli cells that contain additional plasmids with compatible origins.
   3884..4469    -  rep_origin     ori: high-copy-number ColE1/pMB1/pBR322/pUC origin of replication
   4643..5437    -  CDS            NeoR/KanR: aminoglycoside phosphotransferase confers resistance to neomycin, kanamycin, and G418 (Geneticin®)
   5438..5542    -  promoter       AmpR promoter: bla
   5568..5699    -  rep_origin     M13 ori (fragment): M13 bacteriophage origin of replication; arrow indicates direction of (+) strand synthesis
   5720..5876    -  CDS            lacZα (fragment): LacZα fragment of β-galactosidase; lacZ fragment
   5879..5897    +  promoter       T7 promoter: promoter for bacteriophage T7 RNA polymerase
   5898..5922    +  protein_bind   lac operator: The lac repressor binds to the lac operator to inhibit transcription in E. coli. This inhibition can be relieved by adding lactose or isopropyl-β-D-thiogalactopyranoside (IPTG). lac repressor encoded by lacI
   5931..5960    +  promoter       lac promoter: promoter for the E. coli lac operon
   5980..6002    +  RBS            RBS: efficient ribosome binding site from bacteriophage T7 gene 10 (Olins and Rangwala, 1989)
