[The description below was written by a language model from this plasmid's Addgene catalogue record and pLannotate feature annotations shown in this document.]
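Description:
HisMS2_VLP_SC2 is a bacterial expression plasmid, built on the pMC037-HisMS2_PLP_pac backbone, for producing bacteriophage MS2 virus-like particles that carry SARS-CoV-2 N gene RNA (from the USA/WA-CDC-WA1/2020 isolate). It is about 6 kb, replicates in E. coli from a high-copy ColE1/pUC-type origin and is selected with kanamycin through a NeoR/KanR cassette driven by the bla (AmpR) promoter. Short fragments of lacI, an RSF origin, an M13 origin and lacZα are also annotated and appear to be remnants of earlier vector assembly.

The plasmid contains two T7-driven transcription units. The first begins with a T7 promoter followed by a lac operator and a T7 gene 10 ribosome binding site, which should make expression repressible by lac repressor and inducible with IPTG in a host supplying T7 RNA polymerase. It encodes the MS2 maturation protein A, then an MS2 coat protein followed by a second coat protein copy interrupted by a His tag. This layout suggests a tandem coat protein dimer displaying an internal His tag for affinity purification of the assembled particles, and the unit ends at a T7 terminator. The second unit uses its own T7 promoter to transcribe the N gene insert, which was introduced by Esp3I (BsmBI) cloning that destroyed both sites. The insert includes the N coding sequence and a downstream coronavirus 3′ UTR pseudoknot element. It is followed by an MS2 stem loop, the packaging signal bound by coat protein, and a second T7 terminator. The stem loop directs the N transcript into the assembling capsids, which would be expected to shield it from nucleases. The associated publication concerns validation of diagnostic group testing methods, consistent with use of the particles as an encapsidated RNA control or standard for SARS-CoV-2 nucleic acid assays.
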