Addgene plasmid #175957: HisMS2_VLP_SC2
Purpose: Generation of MS2 Virus-Like Particles packaged with the sequence for the SARS-CoV-2 N gene [CoV USA/WA-CDC-WA1/2020]
Depositing lab: Paul Freemont. Depositing organization: Imperial College London. Publication: A standardised, high-throughput approach to diagnostic group testing method validation. Unruh LAH, Crone MA, Freemont PS, Chindelevitch L. medRxiv 2024.04.17.24305965 10.1101/2024.04.17.24305965.
Backbone
  Vector backbone: pMC037-HisMS2_PLP_pac
  Backbone size w/o insert (bp): 4630
  Total vector size (bp): 6012
  Vector type: Bacterial Expression
Growth in bacteria
  Bacterial resistance: Kanamycin, 50 μg/mL
  Growth temperature: 37°C
  Growth strain: DH5alpha
  Copy number: High Copy
Gene/Insert
  Gene/Insert name: N gene
  Species: SARS-CoV-2
  Insert size (bp): 1430
  Promoter: T7
  Cloning method: Restriction Enzyme; 5′ cloning site Esp3I (BsmBI) (destroyed during cloning); 3′ cloning site Esp3I (BsmBI) (destroyed during cloning)
  Sequencing primers: 5′ TGTCGAACAGAAAGTAATCGTATTGTAC; 3′ CAGCTGGCACGACAGGTTTC
Depositor comments: Please visit https://doi.org/10.1101/2024.04.17.24305965 for medRxiv preprint.
How to cite: HisMS2_VLP_SC2 was a gift from Paul Freemont (Addgene plasmid # 175957 ; http://n2t.net/addgene:175957 ; RRID:Addgene_175957)
